>Addgene plasmid #233805 | pRO129 | addgene full sequence | sequence record 469343 | Addgene NGS Result
GGTCTCATATGAGTCGTTTAGATAAATCCAAGGTTATAAACGGCGCACTAGAACTGCTTAATGGCGTTGG
TATCGAAGGTCTGACTACGAGGAAGTTAGCACAGAAACTTGGGGTCGAGCAGCCCACGCTGTATTGGCAC
GTAAAGAACAAGAGAGCGCTATTAGATGCCCTACCAATAGAGATGTTAGATAGACACCATACTCATTTTT
GCCCGCTTGAGGGGGAAAGCTGGCAAGACTTTTTAAGAAATAATGCAAAGAGTTACAGGTGCGCTCTTCT
TTCACATAGGGATGGGGCAAAGGTACACTTAGGTACGAGGCCAACCGAGAAACAGTATGAAACACTAGAA
AACCAACTTGCTTTTTTATGCCAACAGGGTTTCAGTCTTGAGAATGCACTTTATGCCCTTAGCGCAGTCG
GGCACTTTACGTTGGGTTGCGTCCTAGAGGAGCAGGAACATCAAGTCGCAAAAGAGGAACGTGAGACACC
GACTACTGATAGTATGCCCCCGTTATTACGTCAGGCAATAGAACTATTTGACCGTCAAGGGGCGGAACCG
GCTTTTCTTTTTGGCCTGGAGCTAATTATTTGTGGGCTGGAGAAGCAACTGAAGTGCGAAAGTGGTGGGC
CAACTGACGCGCTAGATGATTTCGATCTTGATATGTTACCTGCAGATGCACTAGATGACTTTGATTTAGA
CATGTTGCCTGGAGGATCCTGAGACCAGACCAATAAAAAACGCCCGGCGGCAACCGAGCGTTCTGAACAA
ATCCAGATGGAGTTCTGAGGTCATTACTGGATCTATCAACAGGAGTCCAAGCGAGCTCGATATCAAATTA
CGCCCCGCCCTGCCACTCATCGCAGTACTGTTGTAATTCATTAAGCATTCTGCCGACATGGAAGCCATCA
CAAACGGCATGATGAACCTGAATCGCCAGCGGCATCAGCACCTTGTCGCCTTGCGTATAATATTTGCCCA
TGGTGAAAACGGGGGCGAAGAAGTTGTCCATATTGGCCACGTTTAAATCAAAACTGGTGAAACTCACCCA
GGGATTGGCTGAAACGAAAAACATATTCTCAATAAACCCTTTAGGGAAATAGGCCAGGTTTTCACCGTAA
CACGCCACATCTTGCGAATATATGTGTAGAAACTGCCGGAAATCGTCGTGGTATTCACTCCAGAGCGATG
AAAACGTTTCAGTTTGCTCATGGAAAACGGTGTAACAAGGGTGAACACTATCCCATATCACCAGCTCACC
GTCTTTCATTGCCATACGAAATTCCGGATGAGCATTCATCAGGCGGGCAAGAATGTGAATAAAGGCCGGA
TAAAACTTGTGCTTATTTTTCTTTACGGTCTTTAAAAAGGCCGTAATATCCAGCTGAACGGTCTGGTTAT
AGGTACATTGAGCAACTGACTGAAATGCCTCAAAATGTTCTTTACGATGCCATTGGGATATATCAACGGT
GGTATATCCAGTGATTTTTTTCTCCATTTTAGCTTCCTTAGCTCCTGAAAATCTCGATAACTCAAAAAAT
ACGCCCGGTAGTGATCTTATTTCATTATGGTGAAAGTTGGAACCTCTTACGTGCCCGATCAATCATGACC
AAAATCCCTTAACGTGAGTTTTCGTTCCACTGAGCGTCAGACCCCGTAGAAAAGATCAAAGGATCTTCTT
GAGATCCTTTTTTTCTGCGCGTAATCTGCTGCTTGCAAACAAAAAAACCACCGCTACCAGCGGTGGTTTG
TTTGCCGGATCAAGAGCTACCAACTCTTTTTCCGAAGGTAACTGGCTTCAGCAGAGCGCAGATACCAAAT
ACTGTTCTTCTAGTGTAGCCGTAGTTAGGCCACCACTTCAAGAACTCTGTAGCACCGCCTACATACCTCG
CTCTGCTAATCCTGTTACCAGTGGCTGCTGCCAGTGGCGATAAGTCGTGTCTTACCGGGTTGGACTCAAG
ACGATAGTTACCGGATAAGGCGCAGCGGTCGGGCTGAACGGGGGGTTCGTGCACACAGCCCAGCTTGGAG
CGAACGACCTACACCGAACTGAGATACCTACAGCGTGAGCTATGAGAAAGCGCCACGCTTCCCGAAGGGA
GAAAGGCGGACAGGTATCCGGTAAGCGGCAGGGTCGGAACAGGAGAGCGCACGAGGGAGCTTCCAGGGGG
AAACGCCTGGTATCTTTATAGTCCTGTCGGGTTTCGCCACCTCTGACTTGAGCGTCGATTTTTGTGATGC
TCGTCAGGGGGGCGGAGCCTATGGAAAAACGCCAGCAACGCGGCCTTTTTACGGTTCCTGGCCTTTTGCT
GGCCTTTTGCTCACATGTTCTTTCCTGCGTTATCCCCTGATTCTGTGGATAACCGTAGTC
Features (pLannotate 1.2.2; 5 found; start..end, strand, type, name):
      9..626     +  CDS            tetR: TETR2_ECOLX - Experimental evidence at protein level: Swiss-Prot protein existence level 1. TetR is the repressor of the tetracycline resistance element; its N-terminal region forms a helix-turn-helix structure and binds DNA. Binding of tetracycline to TetR reduces the repressor affinity for the tetracycline resistance gene (tetA) promoter operator sites. From Escherichia coli.
    733..767     -  terminator     lambda t0 terminator: minimal transcription terminator from phage lambda (Scholtissek and Grosse, 1987)
    841..1497    -  CDS            cat: CAT_ECOLX - Experimental evidence at protein level: Swiss-Prot protein existence level 1. This enzyme is an effector of chloramphenicol resistance in bacteria. From Escherichia coli. This protein is used as a marker in many commonly used cloning vectors, such as pACYC184.
   1498..1595    -  promoter       cat promoter: promoter of the E. coli cat gene encoding chloramphenicol acetyltransferase
   1679..2267    +  rep_origin     ori: high-copy-number ColE1/pMB1/pBR322/pUC origin of replication
