[The description below was written by a language model from this plasmid's Addgene catalogue record and pLannotate feature annotations shown in this document.]
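Description:
pRO129 is a small (about 2.4 kb) part plasmid from a MoClo Yeast Toolkit (YTK)-compatible collection of inducible promoter systems. It is built in the pYTK001 part-entry backbone and stores the coding sequence for the reverse tetracycline-controlled transactivator rtTA3 as a type 3 part. In the YTK scheme, type 3 is the coding-sequence position, so this plasmid is not an expression vector in itself. It has no annotated yeast promoter, terminator, selectable marker or yeast origin. The rtTA3 part is meant to be released and combined by Golden Gate assembly with promoter (type 2) and terminator (type 4) parts to make a yeast transcription unit.

The plasmid is propagated in E. coli through a high-copy ColE1/pUC-type origin. Selection is with chloramphenicol, using the cat gene driven by its native promoter and followed by a lambda t0 terminator. The only insert feature the annotation detects is a TetR-derived CDS of roughly 620 nt, which corresponds to the DNA-binding and inducer-sensing portion of rtTA. The short unannotated stretch downstream presumably carries the fused activation domain typical of rtTA variants, but the feature table does not identify it.

rtTA-type proteins bind tet operator sequences in the presence of doxycycline or related tetracyclines and activate adjacent minimal promoters. Once assembled into an expression cassette in S. cerevisiae, this part supplies the regulator half of a Tet-On system for tunable, inducer-dependent gene expression. The record lists the species as budding yeast, which reflects the intended host, since the TetR component originates from E. coli.
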