Addgene plasmid #233805: pRO129
Purpose: MoClo-YTK; type3; rtTA systems; rtTA3
Depositing lab: Jeff Hasty. Depositing organization: University of California, San Diego (UCSD). Publication: A Standardized Set of MoClo-Compatible Inducible Promoter Systems for Tunable Gene Expression in Yeast. O'Laughlin R, Tran Q, Lezia A, Ngamkanjanarat W, Emmanuele P, Hao N, Hasty J. ACS Synth Biol. 2024 Jan 19;13(1):85-102. doi: 10.1021/acssynbio.3c00184. Epub 2023 Dec 11. PubMed 38079574.
Backbone
  Vector backbone: pYTK001
  Vector type: Yeast Expression
Growth in bacteria
  Bacterial resistance: Chloramphenicol, 25 μg/mL
  Growth temperature: 37°C
  Growth strain: DH5alpha
  Copy number: High Copy
Gene/Insert
  Gene/Insert name: rtTA3
  Species: S. cerevisiae (budding yeast)
  Cloning method: Golden Gate
Terms and licenses: Academic/Nonprofit Terms; Industry Terms: Not Available to Industry
How to cite: pRO129 was a gift from Jeff Hasty (Addgene plasmid # 233805 ; http://n2t.net/addgene:233805 ; RRID:Addgene_233805)
